>Addgene plasmid #216420 | pC1-lifeact-oROS-HT | addgene full sequence | sequence record 434852 | Addgene NGS Result
TGGCACTCTGTCGATACCCCACCGAGACCCCATTGGGGCCAATACGCCCGCGTTTCTTCCTTTTCCCCAC
CCCACCCCCCAAGTTCGGGTGAAGGCCCAGGGCTCGCAGCCAACGTCGGGGCGGCAGGCCCTGCCATAGC
CTCAGGTTACTCATATATACTTTAGATTGATTTAAAACTTCATTTTTAATTTAAAAGGATCTAGGTGAAG
ATCCTTTTTGATAATCTCATGACCAAAATCCCTTAACGTGAGTTTTCGTTCCACTGAGCGTCAGACCCCG
TAGAAAAGATCAAAGGATCTTCTTGAGATCCTTTTTTTCTGCGCGTAATCTGCTGCTTGCAAACAAAAAA
ACCACCGCTACCAGCGGTGGTTTGTTTGCCGGATCAAGAGCTACCAACTCTTTTTCCGAAGGTAACTGGC
TTCAGCAGAGCGCAGATACCAAATACTGTTCTTCTAGTGTAGCCGTAGTTAGGCCACCACTTCAAGAACT
CTGTAGCACCGCCTACATACCTCGCTCTGCTAATCCTGTTACCAGTGGCTGCTGCCAGTGGCGATAAGTC
GTGTCTTACCGGGTTGGACTCAAGACGATAGTTACCGGATAAGGCGCAGCGGTCGGGCTGAACGGGGGGT
TCGTGCACACAGCCCAGCTTGGAGCGAACGACCTACACCGAACTGAGATACCTACAGCGTGAGCTATGAG
AAAGCGCCACGCTTCCCGAAGGGAGAAAGGCGGACAGGTATCCGGTAAGCGGCAGGGTCGGAACAGGAGA
GCGCACGAGGGAGCTTCCAGGGGGAAACGCCTGGTATCTTTATAGTCCTGTCGGGTTTCGCCACCTCTGA
CTTGAGCGTCGATTTTTGTGATGCTCGTCAGGGGGGCGGAGCCTATGGAAAAACGCCAGCAACGCGGCCT
TTTTACGGTTCCTGGCCTTTTGCTGGCCTTTTGCTCACATGTTCTTTCCTGCGTTATCCCCTGATTCTGT
GGATAACCGTATTACCGCCATGCATTAGTTATTAATAGTAATCAATTACGGGGTCATTAGTTCATAGCCC
ATATATGGAGTTCCGCGTTACATAACTTACGGTAAATGGCCCGCCTGGCTGACCGCCCAACGACCCCCGC
CCATTGACGTCAATAATGACGTATGTTCCCATAGTAACGCCAATAGGGACTTTCCATTGACGTCAATGGG
TGGAGTATTTACGGTAAACTGCCCACTTGGCAGTACATCAAGTGTATCATATGCCAAGTACGCCCCCTAT
TGACGTCAATGACGGTAAATGGCCCGCCTGGCATTATGCCCAGTACATGACCTTATGGGACTTTCCTACT
TGGCAGTACATCTACGTATTAGTCATCGCTATTACCATGGTGATGCGGTTTTGGCAGTACATCAATGGGC
GTGGATAGCGGTTTGACTCACGGGGATTTCCAAGTCTCCACCCCATTGACGTCAATGGGAGTTTGTTTTG
GCACCAAAATCAACGGGACTTTCCAAAATGTCGTAACAACTCCGCCCCATTGACGCAAATGGGCGGTAGG
CGTGTACGGTGGGAGGTCTATATAAGCAGAGCTGGTTTAGTGAACCGTCAGATCCGCTAGCCGCCACCAT
GGGAGTCGCAGATCTTATAAAGAAATTTGAATCCATAAGTAAAGAAGAAGGCGATCCCCCAGTGGCTACA
ATGGAGATGGCGAGCCAGCAGGGCGAGACGATGTCCGGACCGCTGCACATTGGTTTGATTCCCACAGTTG
GACCGTACCTGCTACCGCATATTATCCCTATGCTGCACCAGACCTTTCCAAAGCTGGAAATGTATCTGCA
TGAAGCACAGACCCACCAGTTACTGGCGCAACTGGACAGCGGCAAACTCGATTGCGTGATCCTCGCACTG
GTGAAAGAGAGCGAAGCATTCATTGAAGTGCCGTTGTTTGATGAGCCAATGTTGCTGGCTATCTATGAAG
ATCACCCGTGGGCGAACCGCGAATGCGTACCGATGGCCGATCTGGCAGGGGAAAAACTGCTGATGCTGGA
AGATGGTCACTGTTTGCGCGATCAGGCAATGGGTTTCTGTTTTGAAGCCGGGGCGCTGAGCTCAACGGGT
GAGACCTTCCAGGCCTTCCGCACCACCGACGTCGGCCGCAAGCTGATCATCGATCAGAACGTTTTTATCG
AGGGTACGCTGCCGATGGGTGTCGTCCGCCCGCTGACTGAAGTCGAGATGGACCATTACCGCGAGCCGTT
CCTGAATCCTGTTGACCGCGAGCCACTGTGGCGCTTCCCAAACGAGCTGCCAATCGCCGGTGAGCCAGCG
AACATCGTCGCGCTGGTCGAAGAATACATGGACTGGCTGCACCAGTCCCCTGTCCCGAAGCTGCTGTTCT
GGGGCACCCCAGGCGTTCTGATCCCACCGGCCGAAGCCGCTCGCCTGGCCAAAAGCCTGCCTAACTGCAA
GGCTGTGGACATCGGCCCGGGTCTGAATCTGCTGCAAGAAGACAACCCGGACCTGATCGGCAGCGAGATC
GCGCGCTGGCTGTCGACGCTCGAGATTTCCGGCGGAGGAACAGGTGGTTCTGGTGGAACAGGGGGTAGCG
GAGGTACAGGAGGAAGTATGGCGGAGATCGGAACTGGATTCCCGTTTGATCCGCATTATGTGGAAGTTCT
GGGAGAGCGCATGCATTATGTGGACGTTGGTCCTCGTGATGGGACACCAGTGCTGTTCCTTCACGGCAAT
CCGACATCGTCGTACGTGTGGCGTAATATCATCCCGCACGTTGCCCCCACGCACCGCTGCATTGCCCCTG
ACTTAATTGGTATGGGGAAAAGTGATAAGCCTGATCTGGGGTACTTCTTTGACGACCACGTACGCTTCAT
GGATGCTTTTATTGAAGCATTGGGTTTGGAGGAAGTAGTTTTGGTGATCCATGATTGGGGTAGTGCTCTG
GGGTTCCATTGGGCCAAGCGTAACCCAGAACGCGTGAAAGGAATTGCCTTTATGGAGTTCATCCGTCCGA
TTCCAACATGGGACGAATGGCGACCGGACCAACTGGATGAAGATACACACTTCCGCGCGACCAGCCTGGA
AACTCTGCGCAACATGGTGGCGGCAGGTAGCGGGATCACTTTACTGCCAGCGCTGGCTGTGCCGCCGGAG
CGCAAACGCGATGGGGTTGTTTATCTGCCGTGCATTAAGCCGGAACCACGCCGCACTATTGGTCTGGTTT
ATCGTCCTGGCTCACCGCTGCGCAGCCGCTATGAGCAGCTGGCAGAGGCCATCCGCGCAAGAATGGATGG
CCATTTCGATAAAGTTTTAAAACAGGCGGTTTAAGAATTCTGCAGTCGACGGTACCGCGGGCCCGGGATC
CACCGGATCTAGATAACTGATCATAATCAGCCATACCACATTTGTAGAGGTTTTACTTGCTTTAAAAAAC
CTCCCACACCTCCCCCTGAACCTGAAACATAAAATGAATGCAATTGTTGTTGTTAACTTGTTTATTGCAG
CTTATAATGGTTACAAATAAAGCAATAGCATCACAAATTTCACAAATAAAGCATTTTTTTCACTGCATTC
TAGTTGTGGTTTGTCCAAACTCATCAATGTATCTTAAGGCGTAAATTGTAAGCGTTAATATTTTGTTAAA
ATTCGCGTTAAATTTTTGTTAAATCAGCTCATTTTTTAACCAATAGGCCGAAATCGGCAAAATCCCTTAT
AAATCAAAAGAATAGACCGAGATAGGGT
[37 nt withheld, positions 3739-3775]
AAAGAACGTGGACTCCAACGTCAAAGG
[49 nt withheld, positions 3803-3851]
T
[91 nt withheld, positions 3853-3943]
G
[124 nt withheld, positions 3945-4068]
CAGGTGGCACTTTTCGGGGAAATGTGCGCGGAACCCCTATTTGTTTATTTTTCTAAATACATTCAAATAT
GTATCCGCTCATGAGACAATAACCCTGATAAATGCTTCAATAATATTGAAAAAGGAAGAGTCCTGAGGCG
GAAAGAACCAGCTGTGGAATGTGTGTCAGTTAGGGTGTGGAAAGTCCCCAGGCTCCCCAGCAGGCAGAAG
TATGCAAAGCATGCATCTCAATTAGTCAGCAACCAGGTGTGGAAAGTCCCCAGGCTCCCCAGCAGGCAGA
AGTATGCAAAGCATGCATCTCAATTAGTCAGCAACCATAGTCCCGCCCCTAACTCCGCCCATCCCGCCCC
TAACTCCGCCCAGTTCCGCCCATTCTCCGCCCCATGGCTGACTAATTTTTTTTATTTATGCAGAGGCCGA
GGCCGCCTCGGCCTCTGAGCTATTCCAGAAGTAGTGAGGAGGCTTTTTTGGAGGCCTAGGCTTTTGCAAA
GATCGATCAAGAGACAGGATGAGGATCGTTTCGCATGATTGAACAAGATGGATTGCACGCAGGTTCTCCG
GCCGCTTGGGTGGAGAGGCTATTCGGCTATGACTGGGCACAACAGACAATCGGCTGCTCTGATGCCGCCG
TGTTCCGGCTGTCAGCGCAGGGGCGCCCGGTTCTTTTTGTCAAGACCGACCTGTCCGGTGCCCTGAATGA
ACTGCAAGACGAGGCAGCGCGGCTATCGTGGCTGGCCACGACGGGCGTTCCTTGCGCAGCTGTGCTCGAC
GTTGTCACTGAAGCGGGAAGGGACTGGCTGCTATTGGGCGAAGTGCCGGGGCAGGATCTCCTGTCATCTC
ACCTTGCTCCTGCCGAGAAAGTATCCATCATGGCTGATGCAATGCGGCGGCTGCATACGCTTGATCCGGC
TACCTGCCCATTCGACCACCAAGCGAAACATCGCATCGAGCGAGCACGTACTCGGATGGAAGCCGGTCTT
GTCGATCAGGATGATCTGGACGAAGAGCATCAGGGGCTCGCGCCAGCCGAACTGTTCGCCAGGCTCAAGG
CGAGCATGCCCGACGGCGAGGATCTCGTCGTGACCCATGGCGATGCCTGCTTGCCGAATATCATGGTGGA
AAATGGCCGCTTTTCTGGATTCATCGACTGTGGCCGGCTGGGTGTGGCGGACCGCTATCAGGACATAGCG
TTGGCTACCCGTGATATTGCTGAAGAGCTTGGCGGCGAATGGGCTGACCGCTTCCTCGTGCTTTACGGTA
TCGCCGCTCCCGATTCGCAGCGCATCGCCTTCTATCGCCTTCTTGACGAGTTCTTCTGAGCGGGACTCTG
GGGTTCGAAATGACCGACCAAGCGACGCCCAACCTGCCATCACGAGATTTCGATTCCACCGCCGCCTTCT
ATGAAAGGTTGGGCTTCGGAATCGTTTTCCGGGACGCCGGCTGGATGATCCTCCAGCGCGGGGATCTCAT
GCTGGAGTTCTTCGCCCACCCTAGGGGGAGGCTAACTGAAACACGGAAGGAGACAATACCGGAAGGAACC
CGCGCTATGACGGCAATAAAAAGACAGAATAAAACGCACGGTGTTGGGTCGTTTGTTCATAAACGCGGGG
TTCGGTCCCAGGGC
Features (pLannotate 1.2.2; 18 found; start..end, strand, type, name):
     65..81      -  polyA_signal   bGH poly(A) signal (fragment): bovine growth hormone polyadenylation signal
    303..891     +  rep_origin     ori: high-copy-number ColE1/pMB1/pBR322/pUC origin of replication
   1066..1369    +  enhancer       CMV enhancer: human cytomegalovirus immediate early enhancer
   1370..1573    +  promoter       CMV promoter: human cytomegalovirus (CMV) immediate early promoter
   1609..1680    +  CDS            ABP140 (fragment): AB140_YEAST - Also known as TRM140. Experimental evidence at protein level: Swiss-Prot protein existence level 1. S-adenosyl-L-methionine-dependent methyltransferase that mediates N(3)-methylcytidine modification of residue 32 of the tRNA anticodon loop of tRNA(Thr) and tRNA(Ser). Binds F-actin and shows weak F-actin cross-linking activity. From Saccharomyces cerevisiae (strain ATCC 204508 / S288c) (Baker's yeast).
   1681..2061    +  CDS            HyPerRed (fragment): red fluorescent genetically encoded indicator for H2O2 ()
   2101..2553    +  CDS            HaloTag® (fragment): modified bacterial dehalogenase that forms covalent bonds with chloroalkane derivatives
   2608..3030    +  CDS            dhaA (fragment): DHAA_PSEPV - Experimental evidence at protein level: Swiss-Prot protein existence level 1. Catalyzes hydrolytic cleavage of carbon-halogen bonds in halogenated aliphatic compounds, leading to the formation of the corresponding primary alcohols, halide ions and protons. Has a broad substrate specificity, as it is able to dehalogenate mono- and di- chlorinated and brominated alkanes (up to at least C10), and the two isomers of 1,3-dichloropropene to 3-chloroallyl alcohol; the highest activity was found with 1,2-dibromoethane, while no activity was observed with the analog 1,2-dichloroethane. Fro
   3045..3324    +  CDS            HyPerRed (fragment): red fluorescent genetically encoded indicator for H2O2 ()
   3325..3361    +  misc_feature   MCS (fragment): multiple cloning site
   3378..3462    +  CDS            large T antigen (fragment): large T antigen from SV40 (simian virus 40)
   3485..3606    +  polyA_signal   SV40 poly(A) signal: SV40 polyadenylation signal
   3640..4068    -  rep_origin     f1 ori (sequence partly withheld): f1 bacteriophage origin of replication; arrow indicates direction of (+) strand synthesis
   4095..4199    +  promoter       AmpR promoter: bla
   4201..4558    +  promoter       SV40 promoter: SV40 enhancer and early promoter
   4593..5387    +  CDS            NeoR/KanR: aminoglycoside phosphotransferase from Tn5; aph(3')-II (or nptII); confers resistance to neomycin, kanamycin, and G418 (Geneticin®)
   5408..5560    +  CDS            ble (fragment): BLE_KLEPN - Experimental evidence at protein level: Swiss-Prot protein existence level 1. Binding protein with a strong affinity to the bleomycin family of antibiotics. Binds to CL990; an antimitotic-antibiotic compound. From Klebsiella pneumoniae.
   5619..5666    +  polyA_signal   HSV TK poly(A) signal: herpes simplex virus thymidine kinase polyadenylation signal (Cole and Stacy, 1985)
