[The description below was written by a language model from this plasmid's Addgene catalogue record and pLannotate feature annotations shown in this document.]
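Description:
pC1-lifeact-oROS-HT is a 5,692 bp mammalian expression plasmid that targets oROS-HT, a chemigenetic fluorescent hydrogen peroxide sensor, to actin filaments. The catalogue lists the backbone as pCDNA3.1. However, the annotated features (and the "pC1" name) look more like a C1-type vector: a high-copy ColE1/pUC origin, an f1 origin, and a single NeoR/KanR cassette driven by tandem bacterial (AmpR) and SV40 early promoters and ended by the HSV TK polyadenylation signal. This one aminoglycoside phosphotransferase gene gives kanamycin resistance in E. coli and G418 resistance in transfected mammalian cells, matching the recorded markers. The short bGH poly(A), ble and SV40 large T antigen hits are only fragments and are most likely backbone remnants or incidental matches.

The payload is one open reading frame driven by the CMV immediate early enhancer and promoter and terminated by the SV40 poly(A) signal. It opens with a short fragment of yeast ABP140, which corresponds to the Lifeact F-actin-binding peptide. Next come two segments annotated as HyPerRed fragments, which flank HaloTag/dhaA dehalogenase sequence. Since HyPer-family sensors are built on the bacterial peroxide-sensing protein OxyR, these hits probably reflect OxyR-derived sensing sequence, which would fit the E. coli species entry. The dehalogenase is detected as two separate fragments, which suggests a rearranged or otherwise modified HaloTag inserted into the sensing domain, although the record does not describe the topology. HaloTag covalently binds chloroalkane dye ligands, and these supply the sensor's fluorescence, described as far-red in the associated publication title. The construct is used for real-time imaging of H2O2 dynamics at the actin cytoskeleton and in multi-parametric imaging alongside other reporters.
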