Addgene plasmid #216420: pC1-lifeact-oROS-HT
Purpose: Targeting of the chemigenetic, fluorescent peroxide sensor oROS-HT to actin filaments.
Depositing lab: Andre Berndt. Depositing organization: University of Washington. Publication: Far-red and sensitive sensor for monitoring real time H2O2 dynamics with subcellular resolution and in multi-parametric imaging applications. Lee J.D., Nguyen A., Jin Z.R., Moghadasi A., Gibbs C.E., Wait S.J., Evitts K.M., Asencio A., Bremner S.B., Zuniga S., Chavan V., Williams A., Smith N., Regnier M., Young J.E., Mack D., Nance E., Boyle P.M., Berndt A.. bioRxiv 2024.02.06.579232 10.1101/2024.02.06.579232.
Backbone
  Vector backbone: pCDNA3.1
  Total vector size (bp): 5692
  Vector type: Mammalian Expression
  Selectable markers: Neomycin (select with G418)
Growth in bacteria
  Bacterial resistance: Kanamycin, 50 μg/mL
  Growth temperature: 37°C
  Growth strain: DH5alpha
  Copy number: High Copy
Gene/Insert
  Gene/Insert name: lifeact-oROS-HT
  Species: E.Coli
  Promoter: CMV
  Cloning method: Gibson Cloning
  Sequencing primers: 5′ atgaagacgatcatcgccctgagc
Terms and licenses: Academic/Nonprofit Terms; Industry Terms: Not Available to Industry
Depositor comments: Please visit https://pubmed.ncbi.nlm.nih.gov/38352381/ for bioRxiv preprint.
How to cite: pC1-lifeact-oROS-HT was a gift from Andre Berndt (Addgene plasmid # 216420 ; http://n2t.net/addgene:216420 ; RRID:Addgene_216420)
